Addgene plasmid #142903: TFORF2008
Purpose: Lentiviral vector for overexpressing transcription factor ORFs with unique 24-bp barcodes. Barcodes facilitate identification of transcription factors in pooled screens.
Depositing lab: Feng Zhang. Depositing organization: Broad Institute. Publication: A transcription factor atlas of directed differentiation. Joung J, Ma S, Tay T, Geiger-Schuller KR, Kirchgatterer PC, Verdine VK, Guo B, Arias-Garcia MA, Allen WE, Singh A, Kuksenko O, Abudayyeh OO, Gootenberg JS, Fu Z, Macrae RK, Buenrostro JD, Regev A, Zhang F. Cell. 2023 Jan 5;186(1):209-229.e26. doi: 10.1016/j.cell.2022.11.026. PubMed 36608654.
Backbone
  Vector backbone: pLX_TRC317
  Backbone manufacturer: Broad Institute Genetic Perturbation Platform
  Backbone size w/o insert (bp): 8264
  Vector type: Mammalian Expression, Lentiviral
  Selectable markers: Puromycin
Growth in bacteria
  Bacterial resistance: Ampicillin, 100 μg/mL
  Growth temperature: 37°C
  Growth strain: NEB Stable
  Copy number: High Copy
Gene/Insert
  Gene/Insert name: ZNF404
  Species: H. sapiens (human)
  Insert size (bp): 1760
  Entrez Gene: ZNF404 (a.k.a. MGC120455)
  Promoter: EF1a
  Cloning method: Unknown
  Sequencing primers: 5′ GGGTGGAGACTGAAGTTAGGCCAG; 3′ CACATAGCGTAAAAGGAGCAACATAG
Terms and licenses: Academic/Nonprofit Terms; Industry Terms: Not Available to Industry
Depositor comments: NM_001033719,ENST00000587539 . The transcription factor ORF portion of this plasmid was synthesized by Genewiz. Please test multiple small colonies in case of plasmid recombination. To make this collection available in a timely manner, a portion of this collection was not fully sequenced by Addgene. If an Addgene verified full plasmid sequence is not available, please contact us prior to placing an order to request the full sequence.
How to cite: TFORF2008 was a gift from Feng Zhang (Addgene plasmid # 142903 ; http://n2t.net/addgene:142903 ; RRID:Addgene_142903)
