[The description below was written by a language model from this plasmid's Addgene catalogue record and pLannotate feature annotations shown in this document.]
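Description:
TFORF2008 is a lentiviral mammalian expression plasmid built on the pLX_TRC317 backbone. It carries the human zinc-finger gene ZNF404 as one member of a barcoded transcription factor ORF collection. In bacteria it is maintained by a high-copy ColE1/pUC-type origin and selected with ampicillin through the bla gene. An f1 origin and remnants of a lac/lacZα cloning region flanked by T3 and T7 promoters are also present. The depositor notes that the plasmid can recombine.

The viral portion has a third-generation, self-inactivating layout. An RSV promoter drives a truncated HIV-1 5' LTR, followed by the Ψ packaging signal with a gag fragment, the RRE for Rev-dependent nuclear export, and a cPPT/CTS, and the unit ends in a ΔU3 3' LTR with an SV40 poly(A) signal downstream. Within the provirus, an SV40 early promoter/origin region precedes the puromycin N-acetyltransferase gene, which allows selection of transduced cells. A separate EF-1α promoter drives constitutive expression of the synthesized ZNF404 ORF. The annotation tool labels only the first part of the ORF as ZNF404. The short downstream matches to a zinc-finger nuclease domain and a U6 promoter fragment are probably incidental hits to the repetitive zinc-finger coding region or adjacent linker sequence rather than functional parts. A WPRE follows the insert to enhance transcript expression.

According to the record, each clone in the collection carries a unique 24-bp barcode. This barcode is not annotated in the feature table, so its position cannot be given. The barcode identifies the overexpressed factor in pooled screens, such as those assessing how transcription factors direct cell differentiation.
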