Features (pLannotate 1.2.2; 32 found; start..end, strand, type, name):
      5..231     +  promoter       RSV promoter: Rous sarcoma virus enhancer/promoter
    232..412     +  LTR            5' LTR (truncated): truncated 5' long terminal repeat (LTR) from HIV-1
    459..584     +  misc_feature   HIV-1 Ψ: packaging signal of human immunodeficiency virus type 1
    568..931     +  CDS            HIV-1 gag (fragment): gag protein from human immunodeficiency virus 1; gag
   1077..1310    +  misc_feature   RRE: The Rev response element (RRE) of HIV-1 allows for Rev-dependent mRNA export from the nucleus to the cytoplasm.
   1687..1713    +  CDS            Rev (fragment): human immunodeficiency virus 1 (HIV-1) Rev protein; rev; enhances nuclear export of unspliced and incompletely spliced viral mRNAs
   1720..1743    +  promoter       SV40 promoter (fragment): SV40 early promoter
   1744..1815    +  promoter       SV40 promoter (fragment): SV40 enhancer and early promoter
   1839..1974    +  rep_origin     SV40 ori: SV40 origin of replication
   2020..2616    +  CDS            PuroR (fragment): puromycin N-acetyltransferase; pac from Streptomyces; confers resistance to puromycin
   2665..2782    +  misc_feature   cPPT/CTS: central polypurine tract and central termination sequence of HIV-1
   2847..2913    +  CDS            small t antigen (fragment): SV40 (simian virus 40) small t antigen
   2920..4098    +  promoter       EF-1α promoter: strong constitutive promoter for human elongation factor EF-1α
   4115..4537    +  CDS            ZNF404 (fragment): ZN404_HUMAN - Experimental evidence at protein level: Swiss-Prot protein existence level 1. May be involved in transcriptional regulation. From Homo sapiens (Human).
   5579..5595    +  CDS            CCR5TC (fragment): zinc-finger domain from the CCR5-224 (+) zinc-finger nuclease that recognizes the left half-site target sequence in the human CCR5 gene (Perez et al., 2008; Gross et al., 2013)
   5786..5839    +  promoter       U6 promoter (fragment): RNA polymerase III promoter for human U6 snRNA
   5881..6469    +  misc_feature   WPRE: woodchuck hepatitis virus posttranscriptional regulatory element
   6520..6539    +  misc_feature   cPPT/CTS (fragment): central polypurine tract and central termination sequence of HIV-1
   6541..6774    +  LTR            3' LTR (ΔU3): self-inactivating 3' long terminal repeat (LTR) from HIV-1
   6852..6973    +  polyA_signal   SV40 poly(A) signal: SV40 polyadenylation signal
   7013..7148    +  rep_origin     SV40 ori: SV40 origin of replication
   7169..7187    -  promoter       T7 promoter: promoter for bacteriophage T7 RNA polymerase
   7195..7350    +  CDS            lacZα (fragment): LacZα fragment of β-galactosidase; lacZ fragment
   7355..7783    +  rep_origin     f1 ori (sequence partly withheld): f1 bacteriophage origin of replication; arrow indicates direction of (+) strand synthesis
   7836..7940    +  promoter       AmpR promoter: bla
   7941..8801    +  CDS            AmpR: β-lactamase; bla; confers resistance to ampicillin, carbenicillin, and related antibiotics
   8972..9560    +  rep_origin     ori: high-copy-number ColE1/pMB1/pBR322/pUC origin of replication
   9743..9835    +  CDS            lacI (fragment): lac repressor; lacI; The lac repressor binds to the lac operator to inhibit transcription in E. coli. This inhibition can be relieved by adding lactose or isopropyl-β-D-thiogalactopyranoside (IPTG).
   9848..9869    +  protein_bind   CAP binding site: CAP binding activates transcription in the presence of cAMP. E. coli catabolite activator protein
   9884..9914    +  promoter       lac promoter: promoter for the E. coli lac operon
   9922..9938    +  protein_bind   lac operator: The lac repressor binds to the lac operator to inhibit transcription in E. coli. This inhibition can be relieved by adding lactose or isopropyl-β-D-thiogalactopyranoside (IPTG). lac repressor encoded by lacI
   9983..10001   +  promoter       T3 promoter: promoter for bacteriophage T3 RNA polymerase
>Addgene plasmid #142903 | TFORF2008 | addgene full sequence | sequence record 396081 | Addgene NGS Result
TTAATGTAGTCTTATGCAATACTCTTGTAGTCTTGCAACATGGTAACGATGAGTTAGCAACATGCCTTAC
AAGGAGAGAAAAAGCACCGTGCATGCCGATTGGTGGAAGTAAGGTGGTACGATCGTGCCTTATTAGGAAG
GCAACAGACGGGTCTGACATGGATTGGACGAACCACTGAATTGCCGCATTGCAGAGATATTGTATTTAAG
TGCCTAGCTCGATACATAAACGGGTCTCTCTGGTTAGACCAGATCTGAGCCTGGGAGCTCTCTGGCTAAC
TAGGGAACCCACTGCTTAAGCCTCAATAAAGCTTGCCTTGAGTGCTTCAAGTAGTGTGTGCCCGTCTGTT
GTGTGACTCTGGTAACTAGAGATCCCTCAGACCCTTTTAGTCAGTGTGGAAAATCTCTAGCAGTGGCGCC
CGAACAGGGACTTGAAAGCGAAAGGGAAACCAGAGGAGCTCTCTCGACGCAGGACTCGGCTTGCTGAAGC
GCGCACGGCAAGAGGCGAGGGGCGGCGACTGGTGAGTACGCCAAAAATTTTGACTAGCGGAGGCTAGAAG
GAGAGAGATGGGTGCGAGAGCGTCAGTATTAAGCGGGGGAGAATTAGATCGCGATGGGAAAAAATTCGGT
TAAGGCCAGGGGGAAAGAAAAAATATAAATTAAAACATATAGTATGGGCAAGCAGGGAGCTAGAACGATT
CGCAGTTAATCCTGGCCTGTTAGAAACATCAGAAGGCTGTAGACAAATACTGGGACAGCTACAACCATCC
CTTCAGACAGGATCAGAAGAACTTAGATCATTATATAATACAGTAGCAACCCTCTATTGTGTGCATCAAA
GGATAGAGATAAAAGACACCAAGGAAGCTTTAGACAAGATAGAGGAAGAGCAAAACAAAAGTAAGACCAC
CGCACAGCAAGCGGCCGCTGATCTTCAGACCTGGAGGAGGAGATATGAGGGACAATTGGAGAAGTGAATT
ATATAAATATAAAGTAGTAAAAATTGAACCATTAGGAGTAGCACCCACCAAGGCAAAGAGAAGAGTGGTG
CAGAGAGAAAAAAGAGCAGTGGGAATAGGAGCTTTGTTCCTTGGGTTCTTGGGAGCAGCAGGAAGCACTA
TGGGCGCAGCGTCAATGACGCTGACGGTACAGGCCAGACAATTATTGTCTGGTATAGTGCAGCAGCAGAA
CAATTTGCTGAGGGCTATTGAGGCGCAACAGCATCTGTTGCAACTCACAGTCTGGGGCATCAAGCAGCTC
CAGGCAAGAATCCTGGCTGTGGAAAGATACCTAAAGGATCAACAGCTCCTGGGGATTTGGGGTTGCTCTG
GAAAACTCATTTGCACCACTGCTGTGCCTTGGAATGCTAGTTGGAGTAATAAATCTCTGGAACAGATTTG
GAATCACACGACCTGGATGGAGTGGGACAGAGAAATTAACAATTACACAAGCTTAATACACTCCTTAATT
GAAGAATCGCAAAACCAGCAAGAAAAGAATGAACAAGAATTATTGGAATTAGATAAATGGGCAAGTTTGT
GGAATTGGTTTAACATAACAAATTGGCTGTGGTATATAAAATTATTCATAATGATAGTAGGAGGCTTGGT
AGGTTTAAGAATAGTTTTTGCTGTACTTTCTATAGTGAATAGAGTTAGGCAGGGATATTCACCATTATCG
TTTCAGACCCACCTCCCAACCCCGAGGGGACCCATGCATTGCATCTCAATTAGTCAGCAACCAGGTGTGG
AAAGTCCCCAGGCTCCCCAGCAGGCAGAAGTATGCAAAGCATGCGTCTCAATTAGTCAGCAACCATAGTC
CCGCCCCTAACTCCGCCCATCCCGCCCCTAACTCCGCCCAGTTCCGCCCATTCTCCGCCCCATGGCTGAC
TAATTTTTTTTATTTATGCAGAGGCCGAGGCCGCCTCGGCCTCTGAGCTATTCCAGAAGTAGTGAGGAGG
CTTTTTTGGAGGCCTAGGCTTTTGCAAAAAGCTTTCTAGAGGTACCACCGGAGCTTACCATGACCGAGTA
CAAGCCCACGGTGCGCCTCGCCACCCGCGACGACGTCCCCAGGGCCGTACGCACCCTCGCCGCCGCGTTC
GCCGACTACCCCGCCACGCGCCACACCGTCGATCCGGACCGCCACATCGAGCGGGTCACCGAGCTGCAAG
AACTCTTCCTCACGCGCGTCGGGCTCGACATCGGCAAGGTGTGGGTCGCGGACGACGGCGCCGCCGTGGC
GGTCTGGACCACGCCGGAGAGCGTCGAAGCGGGGGCGGTGTTCGCCGAGATCGGCCCGCGCATGGCCGAG
TTGAGCGGTTCCCGGCTGGCCGCGCAGCAACAGATGGAAGGCCTCCTGGCGCCGCACCGGCCCAAGGAGC
CCGCGTGGTTCCTGGCCACCGTCGGCGTCTCGCCCGACCACCAGGGCAAGGGTCTGGGCAGCGCCGTCGT
GCTCCCCGGAGTGGAGGCGGCCGAGCGCGCCGGGGTGCCCGCCTTCCTGGAGACCTCCGCGCCCCGCAAC
CTCCCCTTCTACGAGCGGCTCGGCTTCACCGTCACCGCCGACGTCGAGGTGCCCGAAGGACCGCGCACCT
GGTGCATGACCCGCAAGCCCGGTGCCAGTTAACGAATTCTAGATCTTGAGACAAATGGCAGTATTCATCC
ACAATTTTAAAAGAAAAGGGGGGATTGGGGGGTACAGTGCAGGGGAAAGAATAGTAGACATAATAGCAAC
AGACATACAAACTAAAGAATTACAAAAACAAATTACAAAAATTCAAAATTTTCGGGTTTATTACAGGGAC
AGCAGAGATCCACTTTGGCGCCGGCTCGAGGCCTGCAGGTGCAAAGATGGATAAAGTTTTAAACAGAGAG
GAATCTTTGCAGCTAATGGACCTTCTAGGTCTTGAAAGGAGTGGGAATTGGCTCCGGTGCCCGTCAGTGG
GCAGAGCGCACATCGCCCACAGTCCCCGAGAAGTTGGGGGGAGGGGTCGGCAATTGAACCGGTGCCTAGA
GAAGGTGGCGCGGGGTAAACTGGGAAAGTGATGTCGTGTACTGGCTCCGCCTTTTTCCCGAGGGTGGGGG
AGAACCGTATATAAGTGCAGTAGTCGCCGTGAACGTTCTTTTTCGCAACGGGTTTGCCGCCAGAACACAG
GTAAGTGCCGTGTGTGGTTCCCGCGGGCCTGGCCTCTTTACGGGTTATGGCCCTTGCGTGCCTTGAATTA
CTTCCACCTGGCTGCAGTACGTGATTCTTGATCCCGAGCTTCGGGTTGGAAGTGGGTGGGAGAGTTCGAG
GCCTTGCGCTTAAGGAGCCCCTTCGCCTCGTGCTTGAGTTGAGGCCTGGCCTGGGCGCTGGGGCCGCCGC
GTGCGAATCTGGTGGCACCTTCGCGCCTGTCTCGCTGCTTTCGATAAGTCTCTAGCCATTTAAAATTTTT
GATGACCTGCTGCGACGCTTTTTTTCTGGCAAGATAGTCTTGTAAATGCGGGCCAAGATCTGCACACTGG
TATTTCGGTTTTTGGGGCCGCGGGCGGCGACGGGGCCCGTGCGTCCCAGCGCACATGTTCGGCGAGGCGG
GGCCTGCGAGCGCGGCCACCGAGAATCGGACGGGGGTAGTCTCAAGCTGGCCGGCCTGCTCTGGTGCCTG
GCCTCGCGCCGCCGTGTATCGCCCCGCCCTGGGCGGCAAGGCTGGCCCGGTCGGCACCAGTTGCGTGAGC
GGAAAGATGGCCGCTTCCCGGCCCTGCTGCAGGGAGCTCAAAATGGAGGACGCGGCGCTCGGGAGAGCGG
GCGGGTGAGTCACCCACACAAAGGAAAAGGGCCTTTCCGTCCTCAGCCGTCGCTTCATGTGACTCCACGG
AGTACCGGGCGCCGTCCAGGCACCTCGATTAGTTCTCGAGCTTTTGGAGTACGTCGTCTTTAGGTTGGGG
GGAGGGGTTTTATGCGATGGAGTTTCCCCACACTGAGTGGGTGGAGACTGAAGTTAGGCCAGCTTGGCAC
TTGATGTAATTCTCCTTGGAATTTGCCCTTTTTGAGTTTGGATCTTGGTTCATTCTCAAGCCTCAGACAG
TGGTTCAAAGTTTTTTTCTTCCATTTCAGGTGTCGTGAGGCTAGCACCGCCACCATGGCCCGGGTGCCAT
TGACATTCAGCGATGTTGCCATAGACTTCTCTCAGGAGGAGTGGGAATATTTAAACTCGGATCAGAGGGA
TTTGTACAGAGATGTGATGTTGGAGAATTATACTAACTTGGTCTCATTGGACTTTAATTTCACAACTGAA
AGCAACAAGTTATCTTCAGAAAAAAGAAATTATGAAGTAAATGCGTACCATCAGGAGACATGGAAAAGAA
ATAAAACCTTCAACCTTATGAGGTTTATTTTCAGAACTGACCCACAGTACACAATTGAATTTGGGAGACA
ACAGAGACCTAAAGTGGGATGTTTTAGTCAAATGATATTCAAAAAACATAAATCCCTTCCTCTACATAAG
AGAAATAACACAAGAGAGAAATCATATGAGTGTAAGGAATATAAGAAGGGCTTTAGAAAATATTTGCACC
TTACTGAACATCTGAGAGACCATACTGGTGTGATACCCTATGAATGTAATGAATGTGGAAAAGCATTTGT
AGTTTTCCAGCATTTTATTAGACATCGAAAAATCCACACTGATTTGAAACCCTATGAATGCAATGGATGT
GAGAAGGCCTTTAGGTTTTATTCACAGCTTATTCAGCATCAGATAATTCATACTGGTATGAAACCCTATG
AATGTAAGCAATGCGGGAAGGCTTTTAGACGTCATTCTCACCTTACAGAACATCAGAAAATTCATGTTGG
CTTGAAACCCTTTGAATGTAAGGAATGTGGGGAAACGTTTAGATTATATCGACATATGTGTCTGCATCAG
AAAATTCATCATGGTGTGAAACCCTACAAATGTAAAGAATGTGGAAAGGCTTTTGGTCATCGTTCAAGTC
TTTACCAACATAAGAAAATTCATTCTGGTGAGAAACCATATAAATGTGAACAATGTGAAAAGGCCTTTGT
TCGCAGCTATCTACTTGTTGAACATCAAAGAAGTCATACTGGTGAGAAACCTCATGAATGCATGGAATGT
GGAAAGGCTTTTGGTAAGGGCTCAAGCCTTCTTAAACATAAGAGAATTCATAGTAGTGAGAAACTCTATG
ATTGTAAGGATTGTGGAAAGGCCTTTTGTAGAGGCTCTCAACTTACACAGCATCAGAGAATTCATACTGG
TGAGAAGCCACATGAATGTAAAGAATGTGGGAAGACTTTTAAGCTTCATTCATATCTTATTCAACATCAG
ATAATTCATACTGATTTGAAGCCATATGAATGTAAGCAATGTGGGAAAGCCTTCAGTCGTGTTGGAGACC
TTAAGACACATCAATCAATTCATGCTGGGGAGAAACCCTATGAATGTAAGGAATGTGGAAAAACCTTTAG
ACTTAATTCTCAACTAATTTATCATCAGACAATTCATACTGGTTTGAAACCCTATGTATGTAAAGAATGT
AAGAAGGCCTTTCGTTCTATCTCAGGTCTTTCTCAACATAAGAGAATTCATACTGGTGAAAAACCCTATG
AATGTAAAGAATGTGATAAGGCCTTTAATCGCAGTGATCGACTTACTCAACATGAGACAATTCATACTGG
TGTGAAACCACAGAAATGCAAAGAATGTGGTAAGGCCTTTAGTCATTGCTATCAACTTAGTCAACATCAA
AGATTTCACCATGGTGAGAGACTCTTAATGTAGTAATGAACTAGTCCGTAACTTGAAAGTATTTCGATTT
CTTGGCTTTATATATCTTGTGGAAAGGACGACGGTATGCAACAGGAGGCAAGTCCACGCGTTAAGTCGAC
AATCAACCTCTGGATTACAAAATTTGTGAAAGATTGACTGGTATTCTTAACTATGTTGCTCCTTTTACGC
TATGTGGATACGCTGCTTTAATGCCTTTGTATCATGCTATTGCTTCCCGTATGGCTTTCATTTTCTCCTC
CTTGTATAAATCCTGGTTGCTGTCTCTTTATGAGGAGTTGTGGCCCGTTGTCAGGCAACGTGGCGTGGTG
TGCACTGTGTTTGCTGACGCAACCCCCACTGGTTGGGGCATTGCCACCACCTGTCAGCTCCTTTCCGGGA
CTTTCGCTTTCCCCCTCCCTATTGCCACGGCGGAACTCATCGCCGCCTGCCTTGCCCGCTGCTGGACAGG
GGCTCGGCTGTTGGGCACTGACAATTCCGTGGTGTTGTCGGGGAAATCATCGTCCTTTCCTTGGCTGCTC
GCCTGTGTTGCCACCTGGATTCTGCGCGGGACGTCCTTCTGCTACGTCCCTTCGGCCCTCAATCCAGCGG
ACCTTCCTTCCCGCGGCCTGCTGCCGGCTCTGCGGCCTCTTCCGCGTCTTCGCCTTCGCCCTCAGACGAG
TCGGATCTCCCTTTGGGCCGCCTCCCCGCGTCGACTTTAAGACCAATGACTTACAAGGCAGCTGTAGATC
TTAGCCACTTTTTAAAAGAAAAGGGGGGACTGGAAGGGCTAATTCACTCCCAACGAAGACAAGATCTGCT
TTTTGCTTGTACTGGGTCTCTCTGGTTAGACCAGATCTGAGCCTGGGAGCTCTCTGGCTAACTAGGGAAC
CCACTGCTTAAGCCTCAATAAAGCTTGCCTTGAGTGCTTCAAGTAGTGTGTGCCCGTCTGTTGTGTGACT
CTGGTAACTAGAGATCCCTCAGACCCTTTTAGTCAGTGTGGAAAATCTCTAGCAGTACGTATAGTAGTTC
ATGTCATCTTATTATTCAGTATTTATAACTTGCAAAGAAATGAATATCAGAGAGTGAGAGGAACTTGTTT
ATTGCAGCTTATAATGGTTACAAATAAAGCAATAGCATCACAAATTTCACAAATAAAGCATTTTTTTCAC
TGCATTCTAGTTGTGGTTTGTCCAAACTCATCAATGTATCTTATCATGTCTGGCTCTAGCTATCCCGCCC
CTAACTCCGCCCATCCCGCCCCTAACTCCGCCCAGTTCCGCCCATTCTCCGCCCCATGGCTGACTAATTT
TTTTTATTTATGCAGAGGCCGAGGCCGCCTCGGCCTCTGAGCTATTCCAGAAGTAGTGAGGAGGCTTTTT
TGGAGGCCTAGGGACGTACCCAATTCGCCCTATAGTGAGTCGTATTACGCGCGCTCACTGGCCGTCGTTT
TACAACGTCGTGACTGGGAAAACCCTGGCGTTACCCAACTTAATCGCCTTGCAGCACATCCCCCTTTCGC
CAGCTGGCGTAATAGCGAAGAGGCCCGCACCGATCGCCCTTCCCAACAGTTGCGCAGCCTGAATGGCGAA
TGGG
[124 nt withheld, positions 7355-7478]
C
[91 nt withheld, positions 7480-7570]
A
[49 nt withheld, positions 7572-7620]
CCTTTGACGTTGGAGTCCACGTTCTTT
[37 nt withheld, positions 7648-7684]
ACCCTATCTCGGTCTATTCTTTTGATTTATAAGGGATTTTGCCGATTTCGGCCTATTGGTTAAAAAATGA
GCTGATTTAACAAAAATTTAACGCGAATTTTAACAAAATATTAACGCTTACAATTTAGGTGGCACTTTTC
GGGGAAATGTGCGCGGAACCCCTATTTGTTTATTTTTCTAAATACATTCAAATATGTATCCGCTCATGAG
ACAATAACCCTGATAAATGCTTCAATAATATTGAAAAAGGAAGAGTATGAGTATTCAACATTTCCGTGTC
GCCCTTATTCCCTTTTTTGCGGCATTTTGCCTTCCTGTTTTTGCTCACCCAGAAACGCTGGTGAAAGTAA
AAGATGCTGAAGATCAGTTGGGTGCACGAGTGGGTTACATCGAACTGGATCTCAACAGCGGTAAGATCCT
TGAGAGTTTTCGCCCCGAAGAACGTTTTCCAATGATGAGCACTTTTAAAGTTCTGCTATGTGGCGCGGTA
TTATCCCGTATTGACGCCGGGCAAGAGCAACTCGGTCGCCGCATACACTATTCTCAGAATGACTTGGTTG
AGTACTCACCAGTCACAGAAAAGCATCTTACGGATGGCATGACAGTAAGAGAATTATGCAGTGCTGCCAT
AACCATGAGTGATAACACTGCGGCCAACTTACTTCTGACAACGATCGGAGGACCGAAGGAGCTAACCGCT
TTTTTGCACAACATGGGGGATCATGTAACTCGCCTTGATCGTTGGGAACCGGAGCTGAATGAAGCCATAC
CAAACGACGAGCGTGACACCACGATGCCTGTAGCAATGGCAACAACGTTGCGCAAACTATTAACTGGCGA
ACTACTTACTCTAGCTTCCCGGCAACAATTAATAGACTGGATGGAGGCGGATAAAGTTGCAGGACCACTT
CTGCGCTCGGCCCTTCCGGCTGGCTGGTTTATTGCTGATAAATCTGGAGCCGGTGAGCGTGGGTCTCGCG
GTATCATTGCAGCACTGGGGCCAGATGGTAAGCCCTCCCGTATCGTAGTTATCTACACGACGGGGAGTCA
GGCAACTATGGATGAACGAAATAGACAGATCGCTGAGATAGGTGCCTCACTGATTAAGCATTGGTAACTG
TCAGACCAAGTTTACTCATATATACTTTAGATTGATTTAAAACTTCATTTTTAATTTAAAAGGATCTAGG
TGAAGATCCTTTTTGATAATCTCATGACCAAAATCCCTTAACGTGAGTTTTCGTTCCACTGAGCGTCAGA
CCCCGTAGAAAAGATCAAAGGATCTTCTTGAGATCCTTTTTTTCTGCGCGTAATCTGCTGCTTGCAAACA
AAAAAACCACCGCTACCAGCGGTGGTTTGTTTGCCGGATCAAGAGCTACCAACTCTTTTTCCGAAGGTAA
CTGGCTTCAGCAGAGCGCAGATACCAAATACTGTTCTTCTAGTGTAGCCGTAGTTAGGCCACCACTTCAA
GAACTCTGTAGCACCGCCTACATACCTCGCTCTGCTAATCCTGTTACCAGTGGCTGCTGCCAGTGGCGAT
AAGTCGTGTCTTACCGGGTTGGACTCAAGACGATAGTTACCGGATAAGGCGCAGCGGTCGGGCTGAACGG
GGGGTTCGTGCACACAGCCCAGCTTGGAGCGAACGACCTACACCGAACTGAGATACCTACAGCGTGAGCT
ATGAGAAAGCGCCACGCTTCCCGAAGGGAGAAAGGCGGACAGGTATCCGGTAAGCGGCAGGGTCGGAACA
GGAGAGCGCACGAGGGAGCTTCCAGGGGGAAACGCCTGGTATCTTTATAGTCCTGTCGGGTTTCGCCACC
TCTGACTTGAGCGTCGATTTTTGTGATGCTCGTCAGGGGGGCGGAGCCTATGGAAAAACGCCAGCAACGC
GGCCTTTTTACGGTTCCTGGCCTTTTGCTGGCCTTTTGCTCACATGTTCTTTCCTGCGTTATCCCCTGAT
TCTGTGGATAACCGTATTACCGCCTTTGAGTGAGCTGATACCGCTCGCCGCAGCCGAACGACCGAGCGCA
GCGAGTCAGTGAGCGAGGAAGCGGAAGAGCGCCCAATACGCAAACCGCCTCTCCCCGCGCGTTGGCCGAT
TCATTAATGCAGCTGGCACGACAGGTTTCCCGACTGGAAAGCGGGCAGTGAGCGCAACGCAATTAATGTG
AGTTAGCTCACTCATTAGGCACCCCAGGCTTTACACTTTATGCTTCCGGCTCGTATGTTGTGTGGAATTG
TGAGCGGATAACAATTTCACACAGGAAACAGCTATGACCATGATTACGCCAAGCGCGCAATTAACCCTCA
CTAAAGGGAACAAAAGCTGGAGCTGCAAGC
