>Addgene plasmid #142903 | TFORF2008 | depositor partial sequence | sequence record 280847 | Insert
ACCGCCACCATGGCCCGGGTGCCATTGACATTCAGCGATGTTGCCATAGACTTCTCTCAGGAGGAGTGGG
AATATTTAAACTCGGATCAGAGGGATTTGTACAGAGATGTGATGTTGGAGAATTATACTAACTTGGTCTC
ATTGGACTTTAATTTCACAACTGAAAGCAACAAGTTATCTTCAGAAAAAAGAAATTATGAAGTAAATGCG
TACCATCAGGAGACATGGAAAAGAAATAAAACCTTCAACCTTATGAGGTTTATTTTCAGAACTGACCCAC
AGTACACAATTGAATTTGGGAGACAACAGAGACCTAAAGTGGGATGTTTTAGTCAAATGATATTCAAAAA
ACATAAATCCCTTCCTCTACATAAGAGAAATAACACAAGAGAGAAATCATATGAGTGTAAGGAATATAAG
AAGGGCTTTAGAAAATATTTGCACCTTACTGAACATCTGAGAGACCATACTGGTGTGATACCCTATGAAT
GTAATGAATGTGGAAAAGCATTTGTAGTTTTCCAGCATTTTATTAGACATCGAAAAATCCACACTGATTT
GAAACCCTATGAATGCAATGGATGTGAGAAGGCCTTTAGGTTTTATTCACAGCTTATTCAGCATCAGATA
ATTCATACTGGTATGAAACCCTATGAATGTAAGCAATGCGGGAAGGCTTTTAGACGTCATTCTCACCTTA
CAGAACATCAGAAAATTCATGTTGGCTTGAAACCCTTTGAATGTAAGGAATGTGGGGAAACGTTTAGATT
ATATCGACATATGTGTCTGCATCAGAAAATTCATCATGGTGTGAAACCCTACAAATGTAAAGAATGTGGA
AAGGCTTTTGGTCATCGTTCAAGTCTTTACCAACATAAGAAAATTCATTCTGGTGAGAAACCATATAAAT
GTGAACAATGTGAAAAGGCCTTTGTTCGCAGCTATCTACTTGTTGAACATCAAAGAAGTCATACTGGTGA
GAAACCTCATGAATGCATGGAATGTGGAAAGGCTTTTGGTAAGGGCTCAAGCCTTCTTAAACATAAGAGA
ATTCATAGTAGTGAGAAACTCTATGATTGTAAGGATTGTGGAAAGGCCTTTTGTAGAGGCTCTCAACTTA
CACAGCATCAGAGAATTCATACTGGTGAGAAGCCACATGAATGTAAAGAATGTGGGAAGACTTTTAAGCT
TCATTCATATCTTATTCAACATCAGATAATTCATACTGATTTGAAGCCATATGAATGTAAGCAATGTGGG
AAAGCCTTCAGTCGTGTTGGAGACCTTAAGACACATCAATCAATTCATGCTGGGGAGAAACCCTATGAAT
GTAAGGAATGTGGAAAAACCTTTAGACTTAATTCTCAACTAATTTATCATCAGACAATTCATACTGGTTT
GAAACCCTATGTATGTAAAGAATGTAAGAAGGCCTTTCGTTCTATCTCAGGTCTTTCTCAACATAAGAGA
ATTCATACTGGTGAAAAACCCTATGAATGTAAAGAATGTGATAAGGCCTTTAATCGCAGTGATCGACTTA
CTCAACATGAGACAATTCATACTGGTGTGAAACCACAGAAATGCAAAGAATGTGGTAAGGCCTTTAGTCA
TTGCTATCAACTTAGTCAACATCAAAGATTTCACCATGGTGAGAGACTCTTAATGTAGTAATGAACTAGT
CCGTAACTTGAAAGTATTTCGATTTCTTGGCTTTATATATCTTGTGGAAAGGACGACGGTATGCAACAGG
AGGCAAGTCC
