>Addgene plasmid #142903 | TFORF2008 | depositor partial sequence | sequence record 280848 | Barcode
CGGTATGCAACAGGAGGCAAGTCC
